>Addgene plasmid #251547 | ABEx4_SpRY (ABE8e_V28C_M151E_nCas9_SpRY) | addgene full sequence | sequence record 498927 | Addgene NGS Result
TTGAGATCCTTTTTTTCTGCGCGTAATCTGCTGCTTGCAAACAAAAAAACCACCGCTACCAGCGGTGGTT
TGTTTGCCGGATCAAGAGCTACCAACTCTTTTTCCGAAGGTAACTGGCTTCAGCAGAGCGCAGATACCAA
ATACTGTTCTTCTAGTGTAGCCGTAGTTAGGCCACCACTTCAAGAACTCTGTAGCACCGCCTACATACCT
CGCTCTGCTAATCCTGTTACCAGTGGCTGCTGCCAGTGGCGATAAGTCGTGTCTTACCGGGTTGGACTCA
AGACGATAGTTACCGGATAAGGCGCAGCGGTCGGGCTGAACGGGGGGTTCGTGCACACAGCCCAGCTTGG
AGCGAACGACCTACACCGAACTGAGATACCTACAGCGTGAGCTATGAGAAAGCGCCACGCTTCCCGAAGG
GAGAAAGGCGGACAGGTATCCGGTAAGCGGCAGGGTCGGAACAGGAGAGCGCACGAGGGAGCTTCCAGGG
GGAAACGCCTGGTATCTTTATAGTCCTGTCGGGTTTCGCCACCTCTGACTTGAGCGTCGATTTTTGTGAT
GCTCGTCAGGGGGGCGGAGCCTATGGAAAAACGCCAGCAACGCGGCCTTTTTACGGTTCCTGGCCTTTTG
CTGGCCTTTTGCTCACATGTTCTTTCCTGCGTTATCCCCTGATTCTGTGGATAACCGTATTACCGCCTTT
GAGTGAGCTGATACCGCTCGCCGCAGCCGAACGACCGAGCGCAGCGAGTCAGTGAGCGAGGAAGCGGAAG
AGCGCCCAATACGCAAACCGCCTCTCCCCGCGCGTTGGCCGATTCATTAATGCAGCTGGCACGACAGGTT
TCCCGACTGGAAAGCGGGCAGTGAGCGCAACGCAATTAATGTGAGTTAGCTCACTCATTAGGCACCCTAG
GCTTTACACTTTATGCTTCCGGCTCGTATGTTGTGTGGAATTGTGAGCGGATAACAATTTCACACAGGAA
ACAGCTATGACCATGATTACGCCAAGCTCTAGCTAGAGGTCGACGGTATCGAGCCCCAGCTGGTTCTTTC
CGCCTCAGAAGCCATAGAGCCCACCGCATCCCCAGCATGCCTGCTATTGTCTTCCCAATCCTCCCCCTTG
CTGTCCTGCCCCACCCCACCCCCCAGAATAGAATGACACCTACTCAGACAATGCGATGCAATTTCCTCAT
TTTATTAGGAAAGGACAGTGGGAGTGGCACCTTCCAGGGTCAAGGAAGGCACGGGGGAGGGGCAAACAAC
AGATGGCTGGCAACTAGAAGGCACAGTCGAGGCTGATCAGCGGGTTTAAACTCAATGGTGATGGTGATGA
TGACCGGTTAGACTTTCCTCTTCTTCTTGGGCTCGAATTCGCTGCCGTCGGCGGTTCTTTTTGAGCCGCC
AGAGTCACCTCCCAGCTGAGACAGGTCGATCCGTGTCTCGTACAGGCCGGTGATGCTCTGGTGGATCAGG
GTGGCGTCCAGCACCTCTTTGGTGCTTCTGTACTGCTTGGGGTCGATGGTGGTGTCAAAGTACTTGAAGG
CTCTAGGGGCTCCCAGTCTGGTCAGGGTAAACAGGTGGATGATATTCTCGGCCTGCTCTCTGATGGGCTT
ATCCCGGTGCTTGTTGTAGGCGGACAGCACTTTGTCCAGATTAGCGTCGGCCAGGATCACTCTCTTGGAG
AACTCGCTGATCTGCTCGATGATCTCGTCCAGGTAGTGCTTGTGCTGTTCCACAAACAGCTGTTTCTGCT
CATTATCCTCGGGGGAGCCCTTCAGCTTCTCATAGTGGCTGGCCAGGTACAGGAAGTTCACATATTTGGA
GGGCAGGGCCAGTTCGTTTCCCTTCTGCAGCTGCTTGGCAGAGGCCAGCATTCTCTTCCGGCCGTTTTCC
AGCTCGAACAGGGAGTACTTAGGCAGCTTGATGATCAGGTCCTTTTTCACTTCTTTGTAGCCCTTGGCTT
CCAGAAAGTCGATGGGATTCTTCTCGAAGCTGCTTCTTTCCATGATGGTGATCCCCAGCAGCTCTTTCAC
ACTCTTCAGTTTCTTGGACTTGCCCTTTTCCACTTTGGCCACCACCAGCACAGAATAGGCCACGGTGGGC
CACAGGAAGCCGCCGTACTTCTTAGGGTCCCAGTCCTTCTTTCTGGCGATCAGCTTATCGCTGTTCCTCT
TGGGTCTGATAGACTCTTTGCTGAAGCCGCCTGTCTGCACCTCGGTCTTTTTCACGATATTCACTTGGGG
CATGCTCAGCACTTTCCGCACGGTGGCAAAATCCCGGCCCTTATCCCACACGATCTCCCCGGTTTCGCCG
TTTGTCTCGATCAGAGGCCGCTTCCGGATCTCGCCGTTGGCCAGGGTAATCTCGGTCTTGAAAAAGTTCA
TGATGTTGCTGTAGAAGAAGTACTTGGCGGTAGCCTTGCCGATTTCCTGCTCGCTCTTGGCGATCATCTT
CCGCACGTCGTACACCTTGTAGTCGCCGTACACGAACTCGCTTTCCAGCTTAGGGTACTTTTTGATCAGG
GCGGTTCCCACGACGGCGTTCAGGTAGGCGTCGTGGGCGTGGTGGTAGTTGTTGATCTCGCGCACTTTGT
AAAACTGGAAATCCTTCCGGAAATCGGACACCAGCTTGGACTTCAGGGTGATCACTTTCACTTCCCGGAT
CAGCTTGTCATTCTCGTCGTACTTAGTGTTCATCCGGGAGTCCAGGATCTGTGCCACGTGCTTTGTGATC
TGCCGGGTTTCCACCAGCTGTCTCTTGATGAAGCCGGCCTTATCCAGTTCGCTCAGGCCGCCTCTCTCGG
CCTTGGTCAGATTGTCGAACTTTCTCTGGGTAATCAGCTTGGCGTTCAGCAGCTGCCGCCAGTAGTTCTT
CATCTTCTTCACGACCTCTTCGGAGGGCACGTTGTCGCTCTTGCCCCGGTTCTTGTCGCTTCTGGTCAGC
ACCTTGTTGTCGATGGAGTCGTCCTTCAGAAAGCTCTGAGGCACGATATGGTCCACATCGTAGTCGGACA
GCCGGTTGATGTCCAGTTCCTGGTCCACGTACATATCCCGCCCATTCTGCAGGTAGTACAGGTACAGCTT
CTCGTTCTGCAGCTGGGTGTTTTCCACGGGGTGTTCTTTCAGGATCTGGCTGCCCAGCTCTTTGATGCCC
TCTTCGATCCGCTTCATTCTCTCGCGGCTGTTCTTCTGTCCCTTCTGGGTGGTCTGGTTCTCTCTGGCCA
TTTCGATCACGATGTTCTCGGGCTTGTGCCGGCCCATCACTTTCACGAGCTCGTCCACCACCTTCACTGT
CTGCAGGATGCCCTTCTTAATGGCGGGGCTGCCGGCCAGATTGGCAATGTGCTCGTGCAGGCTATCGCCC
TGGCCGGACACCTGGGCTTTCTGGATGTCCTCTTTAAAGGTCAGGCTGTCGTCGTGGATCAGCTGCATGA
AGTTTCTGTTGGCGAAGCCGTCGGACTTCAGGAAATCCAGGATTGTCTTGCCGGACTGCTTGTCCCGGAT
GCCGTTGATCAGCTTCCGGCTCAGCCTGCCCCAGCCGGTGTATCTCCGCCGCTTCAGCTGCTTCATCACT
TTGTCGTCGAACAGGTGGGCATAGGTTTTCAGCCGTTCCTCGATCATCTCTCTGTCCTCAAACAGTGTCA
GGGTCAGCACGATATCTTCCAGAATGTCCTCGTTTTCCTCATTGTCCAGGAAGTCCTTGTCCTTGATAAT
TTTCAGCAGATCGTGGTATGTGCCCAGGGAGGCGTTGAACCGATCTTCCACGCCGGAGATTTCCACGGAG
TCGAAGCACTCGATTTTCTTGAAGTAGTCCTCTTTCAGCTGCTTCACGGTCACTTTCCGGTTGGTCTTGA
ACAGCAGGTCCACGATGGCCTTTTTCTGCTCGCCGCTCAGGAAGGCGGGCTTTCTCATTCCCTCGGTCAC
GTATTTCACTTTGGTCAGCTCGTTATACACGGTGAAGTACTCGTACAGCAGGCTGTGCTTGGGCAGCACC
TTCTCGTTGGGCAGGTTCTTATCGAAGTTGGTCATCCGCTCGATGAAGCTCTGGGCGGAAGCGCCCTTGT
CCACCACTTCCTCGAAGTTCCAGGGGGTGATGGTTTCCTCGCTCTTTCTGGTCATCCAGGCGAATCTGCT
GTTTCCCCTGGCCAGAGGGCCCACGTAGTAGGGGATGCGGAAGGTCAGGATCTTCTCGATCTTTTCCCGG
TTGTCCTTCAGGAATGGGTAAAAATCTTCCTGCCGCCGCAGAATGGCGTGCAGCTCTCCCAGGTGGATCT
GGTGGGGGATGCTGCCGTTGTCGAAGGTCCGCTGCTTCCGCAGCAGGTCCTCTCTGTTCAGCTTCACGAG
CAGTTCCTCGGTGCCGTCCATCTTTTCCAGGATGGGCTTGATGAACTTGTAGAACTCTTCCTGGCTGGCT
CCGCCGTCAATGTAGCCGGCGTAGCCGTTCTTGCTCTGGTCGAAGAAAATCTCTTTGTACTTCTCAGGCA
GCTGCTGCCGCACGAGAGCTTTCAGCAGGGTCAGGTCCTGGTGGTGCTCGTCGTATCTCTTGATCATAGA
GGCGCTCAGGGGGGCCTTGGTGATCTCGGTGTTCACTCTCAGGATGTCGCTCAGCAGGATGGCGTCGGAC
AGGTTCTTGGCGGCCAGAAACAGGTCGGCGTACTGGTCGCCGATCTGGGCCAGCAGGTTGTCCAGGTCGT
CGTCGTAGGTGTCCTTGCTCAGCTGCAGTTTGGCATCCTCGGCCAGGTCGAAGTTGCTCTTGAAGTTGGG
GGTCAGGCCCAGGCTCAGGGCAATCAGGTTTCCGAACAGGCCATTCTTCTTCTCGCCGGGCAGCTGGGCG
ATCAGATTTTCCAGCCGTCTGCTCTTGCTCAGTCTGGCAGACAGGATGGCCTTGGCGTCCACGCCGCTGG
CGTTGATGGGGTTTTCCTCGAACAGCTGGTTGTAGGTCTGCACCAGCTGGATGAACAGCTTGTCCACGTC
GCTGTTGTCGGGGTTCAGGTCGCCCTCGATCAGGAAGTGGCCCCGGAACTTGATCATGTGGGCCAGGGCC
AGATAGATCAGCCGCAGGTCGGCCTTGTCGGTGCTGTCCACCAGTTTCTTTCTCAGGTGGTAGATGGTGG
GGTACTTCTCGTGGTAGGCCACCTCGTCCACGATGTTGCCGAAGATGGGGTGCCGCTCGTGCTTCTTATC
CTCTTCCACCAGGAAGGACTCTTCCAGTCTGTGGAAGAAGCTGTCGTCCACCTTGGCCATCTCGTTGCTG
AAGATCTCTTGCAGATAGCAGATCCGGTTCTTCCGTCTGGTGTATCTTCTTCTGGCGGTTCTCTTCAGCC
GGGTTCTCTCGGCTGTTTCGCCGCTGTCGAACAGCAGGGCTCCGATCAGGTTCTTCTTGATGCTGTGCCG
GTCGGTGTTGCCCAGCACCTTGAATTTCTTGCTGGGCACCTTGTACTCGTCGGTGATCACGGCCCAGCCC
ACAGAGTTGGTGCCGATGGCCAGGCCGATGCTGTACTTCTTGTCTGACCCCCCGCTGCTGCCCCCGCTGC
TTTCAGGTGTTGCGCTCTCGCTTGTGCCAGGTGTCTCAGAGCCAGAGGAGCCTCCGCTAGATCCTCCGGA
GTTGATGGAGCTCTGGGCCTTCTTCTGAGCATTGAACACCTGTCTAGGTTCCCGATAGAAATCGCACAGC
AGGGCGGCACATTCATCTGCCAGGATTCCCTCGGTAATTTCGACGCGGTGATTCATGCCGGGGTAGTTCA
GCACGTTCATCAGGGAGCCTGCGGCGCCTCTTTTTGAGTTCCTCACGCCAAACACCACGCGGCCGATCCT
AGAGTGGATCATGGCGCCGGCGCACATCACGCAAGGCTCGAATGTCACGTACAGGGTGGCGTCAATCAGT
CTGTAGTTCTGCATGACCAGGCCGCCCTGTCTCAGGGCCATAATTTCGGCATGGGCTGTTGGGTCGTGCA
GGCCGATGGCTCTGTTCCAGCCCTCGCCGATCACTCTATTGTTCAGCACCAGCACGGCTCCCACAGGGCA
CTCCCTCTCATCCCGTGCCCTCTTGGCCAGGGTCAGGGCATGTCTCATCCAGTACTCGTGGGAAAACTCC
ACCTCAGAGACTTTCCGCTTCTTCTTTGGTGACTCGAACTCGCTTCCGTCGGCTGTCCGTTTCATGGTGG
CGGCTCTCCCTATAGTGAGTCGTATTAGCGGCCGCGGATCTCTAGCGGATCTGACGGTTCACTAAACCAG
CTCTGCTTATATAGACCTCCCACCGTACACGCCTACCGCCCATTTGCGTCAATGGGGCGGAGTTGTTACG
ACATTTTGGAAAGTCCCGTTGATTTTGGTGCCAAAACAAACTCCCATTGACGTCAATGGGGTGGAGACTT
GGAAATCCCCGTGAGTCAAACCGCTATCCACGCCCATTGATGTACTGCCAAAACCGCATCACCATGGTAA
TAGCGATGACTAATACGTAGATGTACTGCCAAGTAGGAAAGTCCCATAAGGTCATGTACTGGGCATAATG
CCAGGCGGGCCATTTACCGTCATTGACGTCAATAGGGGGCGTACTTGGCATATGATACACTTGATGTACT
GCCAAGTGGGCAGTTTACCGTAAATACTCCACCCATTGACGTCAATGGAAAGTCCCTATTGGCGTTACTA
TGGGAACATACGTCATTATTGACGTCAATGGGCGGGGGTCGTTGGGCGGTCAGCCAGGCGGGCCATTTAC
CGTAAGTTATGTAACGCGGAACTCAATATATGGGCTATGAACTAATGACCCCGTAATTGATTACTATTAA
TAACTAGTCAATAATCAATGTCAACGCGTATATCTGGCCCGTACATCGCGAAGCAGCGCAAAACGCCTAA
CCCTAAGCAGATTCTTCATGCAATTGTCGGTCAAGCCTTGCCTTGTTGTAGCTTAAATTTTGCTCGCGCA
CTACTCAGCGACCTCCAACACACAAGCAGGGAGCAGATACTGGCTTAACTATGCGGCATCAGAGCAGATT
GTACTGAGAGTCGACCCTAGGGGATCGGGAGATCGATCTCCCGATCCGTCGACGTCAGGTGGCACTTTTC
GGGGAAATGTGCGCGGAACCCCTATTTGTTTATTTTTCTAAATACATTCAAATATGTATCCGCTCATGAG
ACAATAACCCTGATAAATGCTTCAATAATATTGAAAAAGGAAGAGTATGAGTATTCAACATTTCCGTGTC
GCCCTTATTCCCTTTTTTGCGGCATTTTGCCTTCCTGTTTTTGCTCACCCAGAAACGCTGGTGAAAGTAA
AAGATGCTGAAGATCAGTTGGGTGCACGAGTGGGTTACATCGAACTGGATCTCAACAGCGGTAAGATCCT
TGAGAGTTTTCGCCCCGAAGAACGTTTTCCAATGATGAGCACTTTTAAAGTTCTGCTATGTGGCGCGGTA
TTATCCCGTATTGACGCCGGGCAAGAGCAACTCGGTCGCCGCATACACTATTCTCAGAATGACTTGGTTG
AGTACTCACCAGTCACAGAAAAGCATCTTACGGATGGCATGACAGTAAGAGAATTATGCAGTGCTGCCAT
AACCATGAGTGATAACACTGCGGCCAACTTACTTCTGACAACGATCGGAGGACCGAAGGAGCTAACCGCT
TTTTTGCACAACATGGGGGATCATGTAACTCGCCTTGATCGTTGGGAACCGGAGCTGAATGAAGCCATAC
CAAACGACGAGCGTGACACCACGATGCCTGTAGCAATGGCAACAACGTTGCGCAAACTATTAACTGGCGA
ACTACTTACTCTAGCTTCCCGGCAACAATTAATAGACTGGATGGAGGCGGATAAAGTTGCAGGACCACTT
CTGCGCTCGGCCCTTCCGGCTGGCTGGTTTATTGCTGATAAATCTGGAGCCGGTGAGCGTGGGTCTCGCG
GTATCATTGCAGCACTGGGGCCAGATGGTAAGCCCTCCCGTATCGTAGTTATCTACACGACGGGGAGTCA
GGCAACTATGGATGAACGAAATAGACAGATCGCTGAGATAGGTGCCTCACTGATTAAGCATTGGTAACTG
TCAGACCAAGTTTACTCATATATACTTTAGATTGATTTAAAACTTCATTTTTAATTTAAAAGGATCTAGG
TGAAGATCCTTTTTGATAATCTCATGACCAAAATCCCTTAACGTGAGTTTTCGTTCCACTGAGTGTCAGA
CCCCGTAGAAAAGATCAAAGGATCTTC
Features (pLannotate 1.2.2; 16 found; start..end, strand, type, name):
      1..589     +  rep_origin     ori: high-copy-number ColE1/pMB1/pBR322/pUC origin of replication
    772..864     +  CDS            lacI (fragment): lac repressor; lacI; The lac repressor binds to the lac operator to inhibit transcription in E. coli. This inhibition can be relieved by adding lactose or isopropyl-β-D-thiogalactopyranoside (IPTG).
    877..898     +  protein_bind   CAP binding site: CAP binding activates transcription in the presence of cAMP. E. coli catabolite activator protein
    913..943     +  promoter       lac promoter: promoter for the E. coli lac operon
    951..967     +  protein_bind   lac operator: The lac repressor binds to the lac operator to inhibit transcription in E. coli. This inhibition can be relieved by adding lactose or isopropyl-β-D-thiogalactopyranoside (IPTG). lac repressor encoded by lacI
   1016..1032    -  misc_feature   MCS (fragment): pBluescript multiple cloning site
   1037..1058    -  promoter       SV40 promoter (fragment): SV40 enhancer and early promoter
   1062..1286    -  polyA_signal   bGH poly(A) signal: bovine growth hormone polyadenylation signal
   1403..5504    -  CDS            dCas9 (fragment): catalytically dead mutant of the Cas9 endonuclease from the Streptococcus pyogenes Type II CRISPR/Cas system RNA-guided DNA-binding protein that lacks endonuclease activity due to the D10A mutation in the RuvC catalytic domain and the N863A mutation in the HNH catalytic domain
   5607..6098    -  CDS            tadA: TADA_ECOLI - Also known as yfhC. Experimental evidence at protein level: Swiss-Prot protein existence level 1. Catalyzes the deamination of adenosine to inosine at the wobble position 34 of tRNA(Arg2). Essential for cell viability. From Escherichia coli (strain K12).
   6169..6187    -  promoter       T7 promoter: promoter for bacteriophage T7 RNA polymerase
   6229..6432    -  promoter       CMV promoter: human cytomegalovirus (CMV) immediate early promoter
   6433..6736    -  enhancer       CMV enhancer: human cytomegalovirus immediate early enhancer
   6967..7011    +  misc_feature   bom (fragment): basis of mobility region from pBR322
   7082..7186    +  promoter       AmpR promoter: bla
   7187..8047    +  CDS            AmpR: β-lactamase; bla; confers resistance to ampicillin, carbenicillin, and related antibiotics
