[The description below was written by a language model from this plasmid's Addgene catalogue record and pLannotate feature annotations shown in this document.]
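Description:
ABEx4_SpRY is a mammalian expression plasmid of about 8.2 kb, built on a pCMV backbone, that encodes an engineered adenine base editor. It is propagated in E. coli through a high-copy ColE1/pUC-type origin and selected with ampicillin through the β-lactamase (AmpR) gene and its own promoter. Remnants of cloning-vector sequence are also annotated, including lac promoter/operator elements, a short lacI fragment, and fragments of a multiple cloning site, a bom region and an SV40 promoter. These have no evident role in the editor cassette.

The payload is a single synthetic open reading frame on the reverse strand, driven by the human CMV immediate-early enhancer and promoter and terminated by the bovine growth hormone polyadenylation signal. A T7 promoter lies between the CMV promoter and the coding sequence and could in principle support in vitro transcription. The fusion has an N-terminal E. coli TadA-derived deaminase in its evolved ABE8e form, which carries the additional V28C and M151E substitutions that define the ABEx4 variant. This deaminase is joined to a Streptococcus pyogenes Cas9 domain. The annotation tool labels that domain as a dCas9 fragment, but the catalogue entry describes it as a nickase (nCas9) of the SpRY variant, which has greatly relaxed PAM requirements.

No guide RNA cassette is annotated, so a guide would have to be supplied separately. When directed by a guide, the editor deaminates adenosine in the exposed DNA strand to produce A•T-to-G•C conversions. The associated publication concerns directed evolution of base editors with reduced bystander editing, which suggests the deaminase mutations are meant to narrow editing to the intended base, here combined with the broad targeting range of SpRY.
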