Addgene plasmid #251547: ABEx4_SpRY (ABE8e_V28C_M151E_nCas9_SpRY)
Purpose: Mammalian expression plasmid encoding an nCas9-SpRY adenine base editor (ABE8e) carrying the V28C and M151E mutations in the deaminase domain
Depositing lab: George Church. Depositing organization: Harvard Medical School. Publication: Engineered base editors with reduced bystander editing through directed evolution. Perrotta RM, Vinke S, Ferreira R, Moret M, Mahas A, Chiappino-Pepe A, Riedmayr LM, Mehra AT, Lehmann LS, Church GM. Nat Biotechnol. 2025 Dec 18. doi: 10.1038/s41587-025-02937-w. PubMed 41413244.
Backbone
  Vector backbone: pCMV
  Vector type: Mammalian Expression, CRISPR
Growth in bacteria
  Bacterial resistance: Ampicillin, 100 μg/mL
  Growth temperature: 37°C
  Growth strain: DH5alpha
  Copy number: High Copy
Gene/Insert
  Gene/Insert name: ecTadA(8e)_V28C_M151E-nCas9_SpRY
  Species: Synthetic
  Mutation: ABEx4 V28C_M151E
  Cloning method: Gibson Cloning
Terms and licenses: Academic/Nonprofit Terms; Industry Terms: Not Available to Industry
How to cite: ABEx4_SpRY (ABE8e_V28C_M151E_nCas9_SpRY) was a gift from George Church (Addgene plasmid # 251547 ; http://n2t.net/addgene:251547 ; RRID:Addgene_251547)
